Addgene plasmid #171815: pCRISPaint-mScarlet-F-hgp100-BlastR [M1G]
Purpose: Universal donor plasmid for CRISPitope method encoding mScarlet fluorescent protein, FLAG tag, human gp100 CD8+ T cell epitope [AA: 25-33 (KVPRNQDWL)] and blasticidin resistance cassette [p.M1G]
Depositing lab: Michael Hoelzel. Depositing organization: Universitaetsklinikum Bonn. Publication: Adoptive T Cell Therapy Targeting Different Gene Products Reveals Diverse and Context-Dependent Immune Evasion in Melanoma. Effern M, Glodde N, Braun M, Liebing J, Boll HN, Yong M, Bawden E, Hinze D, van den Boorn-Konijnenberg D, Daoud M, Aymans P, Landsberg J, Smyth MJ, Flatz L, Tuting T, Bald T, Gebhardt T, Holzel M. Immunity. 2020 Sep 15;53(3):564-580.e9. doi: 10.1016/j.immuni.2020.07.007. Epub 2020 Aug 3. PubMed 32750334.
Backbone
  Vector backbone: pCRISPaint
  Backbone manufacturer: Based on plasmids published by Schmid-Burgk et al. 2016 (DOI: 10.1038/ncomms12338)
  Backbone size w/o insert (bp): 2577
  Total vector size (bp): 3846
  Vector type: Gene tagging
  Selectable markers: Blasticidin
Growth in bacteria
  Bacterial resistance: Ampicillin, 100 μg/mL
  Growth temperature: 37°C
  Growth strain: DH5alpha
  Copy number: High Copy
Gene/Insert
  Gene/Insert name: mScarlet-F-hgp100-T2A-BlastR
  Species: H. sapiens (human), Synthetic; Discosoma sp., Bacillus cereus
  Insert size (bp): 1269
  Mutation: BlastR: Changed Methionin 1 to Glycine.
  Cloning method: Restriction Enzyme; 5′ cloning site Unknown (unknown if destroyed); 3′ cloning site Unknown (unknown if destroyed)
  Sequencing primers: 5′ CGATAGTACTAACATACGCTCTCCA; 3′ CTCCCCCTGAACCTGAAAC
Terms and licenses: Academic/Nonprofit Terms; Industry Terms: Not Available to Industry
How to cite: pCRISPaint-mScarlet-F-hgp100-BlastR [M1G] was a gift from Michael Hoelzel (Addgene plasmid # 171815 ; http://n2t.net/addgene:171815 ; RRID:Addgene_171815)
