[The description below was written by a language model from this plasmid's Addgene catalogue record and pLannotate feature annotations shown in this document.]
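Description:
pCRISPaint-mScarlet-F-hgp100-BlastR [M1G] is a 3.8 kb promoterless universal donor plasmid for the CRISPitope method, built on the pCRISPaint gene-tagging backbone. It is maintained in E. coli as a high-copy plasmid through a ColE1/pUC-type origin and an ampicillin resistance gene (β-lactamase). Blasticidin is the selectable marker in the targeted mammalian cells.

The 1.27 kb payload is a single open reading frame with no annotated promoter. It consists of the red fluorescent protein mScarlet, a FLAG tag (annotated as a fragment of a 3xFLAG match), the human gp100 CD8+ T cell epitope spanning residues 25-33, a T2A self-cleaving peptide, and the Bacillus cereus blasticidin S deaminase gene (bsr). The epitope and the T2A are named in the catalogue record but not picked up by the automated annotation; they would fall in the unannotated gap between the FLAG and bsr features. The bsr start methionine is changed to glycine (M1G), which presumably prevents independent translation initiation, so that resistance depends on in-frame fusion to an expressed endogenous gene. An SV40 polyadenylation signal lies downstream of the cassette. A synthetic poly(A) signal and an RNA polymerase II pause site lie upstream, elements that normally limit spurious read-through transcription from the backbone. Short matches annotated as PuroR, TcR and large T antigen fragments are most likely backbone remnants or annotation artefacts rather than functional genes.

In CRISPaint-style tagging, the donor is integrated at a nuclease-cut site near the 3′ end of a chosen coding sequence. The target gene product thereby becomes fluorescent, FLAG-detectable and a source of the defined T cell epitope. The associated work used such tagged melanoma cells to study immune evasion during adoptive T cell therapy directed against different gene products.
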