Features (pLannotate 1.2.2; 12 found; start..end, strand, type, name):
      1..49      +  polyA_signal   poly(A) signal: synthetic polyadenylation signal
     63..154     +  misc_feature   pause site: RNA polymerase II transcriptional pause signal from the human α2 globin gene
    227..919     +  CDS            mScarlet: mScarlet is a basic (constitutively fluorescent) red fluorescent protein published in 2016, derived from synthetic construct. It has moderate acid sensitivity.
    931..951     +  CDS            3xFLAG (fragment): three tandem FLAG® epitope tags
   1076..1492    +  CDS            bsr: BSR_BACCE - Experimental evidence at protein level: Swiss-Prot protein existence level 1. Catalyzes the deamination of the cytosine moiety of the antibiotics blasticidin S, cytomycin and acetylblasticidin S. From Bacillus cereus.
   1496..1529    +  CDS            PuroR (fragment): puromycin N-acetyltransferase; pac from Streptomyces alboniger; confers resistance to puromycin
   1554..1675    -  polyA_signal   SV40 poly(A) signal: SV40 polyadenylation signal
   1698..1766    -  CDS            large T antigen (fragment): large T antigen from SV40 (simian virus 40)
   1782..1914    +  CDS            TcR (fragment): tetracycline efflux protein; tet; confers resistance to tetracycline
   2094..2682    -  rep_origin     ori: high-copy-number ColE1/pMB1/pBR322/pUC origin of replication
   2882..3742    -  CDS            AmpR: β-lactamase confers resistance to ampicillin, carbenicillin, and related antibiotics
   3743..3784    -  promoter       AmpR promoter (fragment): bla
>Addgene plasmid #171815 | pCRISPaint-mScarlet-F-hgp100-BlastR [M1G] | addgene full sequence | sequence record 338123 | Addgene NGS Result
AATAAAATATCTTTATTTTCATTACATCTGTGTGTTGGTTTTTTGTGTGAATCGATAGTACTAACATACG
CTCTCCATCAAAACAAAACGAAACAAAACAAACTAGCAAAATAGGCTGTCCCCAGTGCAAGTGCAGGTGC
CAGAACATTTCTCTTAATGATAGCTAGGATCGCTAGCGGGCCAGTACCCAAAAAGCGGGGGGTCTGGTGG
CAGTGGAGGGGGATCCGTGAGCAAGGGCGAGGCAGTGATCAAGGAGTTCATGCGGTTCAAGGTGCACATG
GAGGGCTCCATGAACGGCCACGAGTTCGAGATCGAGGGCGAGGGCGAGGGCCGCCCCTACGAGGGCACCC
AGACCGCCAAGCTGAAGGTGACCAAGGGTGGCCCCCTGCCCTTCTCCTGGGACATCCTGTCCCCTCAGTT
CATGTACGGCTCCAGGGCCTTCACCAAGCACCCCGCCGACATCCCCGACTACTATAAGCAGTCCTTCCCC
GAGGGCTTCAAGTGGGAGCGCGTGATGAACTTCGAGGACGGCGGCGCCGTGACCGTGACCCAGGACACCT
CCCTGGAGGACGGCACCCTGATCTACAAGGTGAAGCTCCGCGGCACCAACTTCCCTCCTGACGGCCCCGT
AATGCAGAAGAAGACAATGGGCTGGGAAGCGTCCACCGAGCGGTTGTACCCCGAGGACGGCGTGCTGAAG
GGCGACATTAAGATGGCCCTGCGCCTGAAGGACGGCGGCCGCTACCTGGCGGACTTCAAGACCACCTACA
AGGCCAAGAAGCCCGTGCAGATGCCCGGCGCCTACAACGTCGACCGCAAGTTGGACATCACCTCCCACAA
CGAGGACTACACCGTGGTGGAACAGTACGAACGCTCCGAGGGCCGCCACTCCACCGGCGGCATGGACGAG
CTGTACAAGAGCGGCTCCGCCGATTACAAGGATGACGACGACAAACGATCGGGGCCTAGGCTGAAAGTGC
CGCGCAACCAGGATTGGCTGGTGTACAAGGGATCCGGAGAGGGCAGAGGAAGTCTGCTAACATGCGGTGA
CGTCGAGGAGAATCCTGGCCCAGGGAAGACCTTCAACATCTCTCAGCAGGATCTGGAGCTGGTGGAGGTC
GCCACTGAGAAGATCACCATGCTCTATGAGGACAACAAGCACCATGTCGGGGCGGCCATCAGGACCAAGA
CTGGGGAGATCATCTCTGCTGTCCACATTGAGGCCTACATTGGCAGGGTCACTGTCTGTGCTGAAGCCAT
TGCCATTGGGTCTGCTGTGAGCAACGGGCAGAAGGACTTTGACACCATTGTGGCTGTCAGGCACCCCTAC
TCTGATGAGGTGGACAGATCCATCAGGGTGGTCAGCCCCTGTGGCATGTGCAGAGAGCTCATCTCTGACT
ATGCTCCTGACTGCTTTGTGCTCATTGAGATGAATGGCAAGCTGGTCAAAACCACCATTGAGGAACTCAT
CCCCCTCAAGTACACCAGGAACTAACACCTGGTGCATGACCCGCAAGCCCGGTGCCTGAGCGGCCCGCTT
CGAGCAGACATGATAAGATACATTGATGAGTTTGGACAAACCACAACTAGAATGCAGTGAAAAAAATGCT
TTATTTGTGAAATTTGTGATGCTATTGCTTTATTTGTAACCATTATAAGCTGCAATAAACAAGTTAACAA
CAACAATTGCATTCATTTTATGTTTCAGGTTCAGGGGGAGGTGTGGGAGGTTTTTTAAAGCAAGTAAAAC
CTCTACAAATGTGGTAAAATCGATAAGGATCCGTCGACCGATGCCCTTGAGAGCCTTCAACCCAGTCAGC
TCCTTCCGGTGGGCGCGGGGCATGACTATCGTCGCCGCACTTATGACTGTCTTCTTTATCATGCAACTCG
TAGGACAGGTGCCGGCAGCGCTCTTCCGCTTCCTCGCTCACTGACTCGCTGCGCTCGGTCGTTCGGCTGC
GGCGAGCGGTATCAGCTCACTCAAAGGCGGTAATACGGTTATCCACAGAATCAGGGGATAACGCAGGAAA
GAACATGTGAGCAAAAGGCCAGCAAAAGGCCAGGAACCGTAAAAAGGCCGCGTTGCTGGCGTTTTTCCAT
AGGCTCCGCCCCCCTGACGAGCATCACAAAAATCGACGCTCAAGTCAGAGGTGGCGAAACCCGACAGGAC
TATAAAGATACCAGGCGTTTCCCCCTGGAAGCTCCCTCGTGCGCTCTCCTGTTCCGACCCTGCCGCTTAC
CGGATACCTGTCCGCCTTTCTCCCTTCGGGAAGCGTGGCGCTTTCTCATAGCTCACGCTGTAGGTATCTC
AGTTCGGTGTAGGTCGTTCGCTCCAAGCTGGGCTGTGTGCACGAACCCCCCGTTCAGCCCGACCGCTGCG
CCTTATCCGGTAACTATCGTCTTGAGTCCAACCCGGTAAGACACGACTTATCGCCACTGGCAGCAGCCAC
TGGTAACAGGATTAGCAGAGCGAGGTATGTAGGCGGTGCTACAGAGTTCTTGAAGTGGTGGCCTAACTAC
GGCTACACTAGAAGAACAGTATTTGGTATCTGCGCTCTGCTGAAGCCAGTTACCTTCGGAAAAAGAGTTG
GTAGCTCTTGATCCGGCAAACAAACCACCGCTGGTAGCGGTGGTTTTTTTGTTTGCAAGCAGCAGATTAC
GCGCAGAAAAAAAGGATCTCAAGAAGATCCTTTGATCTTTTCTACGGGGTCTGACGCTCAGTGGAACGAA
AACTCACGTTAAGGGATTTTGGTCATGAGATTATCAAAAAGGATCTTCACCTAGATCCTTTTAAATTAAA
AATGAAGTTTTAAATCAATCTAAAGTATATATGAGTAAACTTGGTCTGACAGCGGCCGCAAATGCTAAAC
CACTGCAGTGGTTACCAGTGCTTGATCAGTGAGGCACCGATCTCAGCGATCTGCCTATTTCGTTCGTCCA
TAGTGGCCTGACTCCCCGTCGTGTAGATCACTACGATTCGTGAGGGCTTACCATCAGGCCCCAGCGCAGC
AATGATGCCGCGAGAGCCGCGTTCACCGGCCCCCGATTTGTCAGCAATGAACCAGCCAGCAGGGAGGGCC
GAGCGAAGAAGTGGTCCTGCTACTTTGTCCGCCTCCATCCAGTCTATGAGCTGCTGTCGTGATGCTAGAG
TAAGAAGTTCGCCAGTGAGTAGTTTCCGAAGAGTTGTGGCCATTGCTACTGGCATCGTGGTATCACGCTC
GTCGTTCGGTATGGCTTCGTTCAACTCTGGTTCCCAGCGGTCAAGCCGGGTCACATGATCACCCATATTA
TGAAGAAATGCAGTCAGCTCCTTAGGGCCTCCGATCGTTGTCAGAAGTAAGTTGGCCGCGGTGTTGTCGC
TCATGGTAATGGCAGCACTACACAATTCTCTTACCGTCATGCCATCCGTAAGATGCTTTTCCGTGACCGG
CGAGTACTCAACCAAGTCGTTTTGTGAGTAGTGTATACGGCGACCAAGCTGCTCTTGCCCGGCGTCTATA
CGGGACAACACCGCGCCACATAGCAGTACTTTGAAAGTGCTCATCATCGGGAATCGTTCTTCGGGGCGGA
AAGACTCAAGGATCTTGCCGCTATTGAGATCCAGTTCGATATAGCCCACTCTTGCACCCAGTTGATCTTC
AGCATCTTTTACTTTCACCAGCGTTTCGGGGTGTGCAAAAACAGGCAAGCAAAATGCCGCAAAGAAGGGA
ATGAGTGCGACACGAAAATGTTGGATGCTCATACTCGTCCTTTTTCAATATTATTGAAGCATTTATCAGA
GTTACTAGTACGTCTCTCAAGGATAAGTAAGTAATATTAAGGTACGGGAGGTATTGGACAGGCCGC
